Addgene plasmid #41931: MSCV-PM-BAF180-SH1
Depositing lab: Stephen Elledge. Depositing organization: Harvard Medical School. Publication: Polybromo-associated BRG1-associated factor components BRD7 and BAF180 are critical regulators of p53 required for induction of replicative senescence. Burrows AE, Smogorzewska A, Elledge SJ. Proc Natl Acad Sci U S A. 2010 Aug 10;107(32):14280-5. doi: 10.1073/pnas.1009559107. Epub 2010 Jul 26. PubMed 20660729.
Backbone
  Vector backbone: MSCV
  Backbone size w/o insert (bp): 7556
  Vector type: Mammalian Expression, Retroviral
  Selectable markers: Puromycin
Growth in bacteria
  Bacterial resistance: Ampicillin, 100 μg/mL
  Growth temperature: 37°C
  Growth strain: DH5alpha
  Copy number: High Copy
Gene/Insert
  Gene/Insert name: BAF180 (alt name: PB1)
  gRNA/shRNA sequence: TTAGAACTCGCTTGTAGATGGC
  Species: H. sapiens (human)
  Cloning method: Unknown
  Sequencing primers: 5′ pLXSN-5; 3′ MSCV-rev
Terms and licenses: Academic/Nonprofit Terms; Industry Terms: Not Available to Industry
How to cite: MSCV-PM-BAF180-SH1 was a gift from Stephen Elledge (Addgene plasmid # 41931 ; http://n2t.net/addgene:41931 ; RRID:Addgene_41931)
