[The description below was written by a language model from this plasmid's Addgene catalogue record.]
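Description:
MSCV-PM-BAF180-SH1 is a retroviral shRNA vector built on the murine stem cell virus (MSCV) backbone, designed to knock down human BAF180 (also called PB1), a subunit of the polybromo-associated BRG1-associated factor (PBAF) chromatin-remodelling complex. As an MSCV-type vector, it relies on retroviral long terminal repeats and a packaging signal, so that when the plasmid is introduced into a packaging cell line the vector genome is assembled into retroviral particles. These particles then transduce target mammalian cells and integrate stably. In bacteria the plasmid is maintained at high copy number under ampicillin selection. Transduced mammalian cells are selected with puromycin. The backbone without insert is recorded as about 7.6 kb.

The payload is a single hairpin directed against the human BAF180 transcript, and the "SH1" in the name suggests it is one of several independent hairpins against this gene. The record has no feature table and does not state which promoter drives the hairpin, whether the hairpin sits in a microRNA-type scaffold, how the puromycin resistance cassette is expressed, or how the insert was cloned. These details should be checked against the full sequence.

The associated publication identifies the PBAF components BRD7 and BAF180 as regulators of p53 required for induction of replicative senescence. This points to the construct's use for stable depletion of BAF180 in human cells, to test how loss of the protein affects p53-dependent transcription and senescence. It would also suit other loss-of-function studies of PBAF in cells that can be transduced with retrovirus.
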