>Addgene plasmid #41931 | MSCV-PM-BAF180-SH1 | addgene partial sequence | sequence record 63758 | pLXSN5 5'-CCCTTGAACCTCCTCGTTCGACC-3'
CCCTCACTCCTTCTCTAGGCGCCGGAATTAGATCTCTCGACTAGGGATAACAGGGTAATTGTTTGAATGA
GGCTTCAGTACTTTACAGAATCGTTGCCTGCACATCTTGGAAACACTTGCTGGGATTACTTCTTCAGGTT
AACCCAACAGAAGGCTCGAGAAGGTATATTGCTGTTGACAGTGAGCGACCATCTACAAGCGAGTTCTAAT
AGTGAAGCCACAGATGTATTAGAACTCGCTTGTAGATGGCTGCCTACTGCCTCGGAATTCAAGGGGCTAC
TTTAGGAGCAATTATCTTGTTTACTAAAACTGAATACCTTGCTATCTCTTTGATACATTTTTACAAAGCT
GAATTAAAATGGTATAAATTAAATCACTTTTTTCAATTGGAAGACTAATGCGGCCGGCCAGCATAACTTC
TCGCGTGATGTTGATCAGGTGGTATTGTAGTTATGGCGGTGGGCTGTCTCGGGCCCTATAGTGAGTCGTA
TTACCTAGGACGCGTTCTACCGGGTAGGGGAGGCGCTTTTCCCAAGGCAGTCTGGAGCATGCGCTTTAGC
AGCCCCGCTGGGCACTTGGCGCTACACAAGTGGCCTCTGGCCTCGCACACATTCCACATCCACCGGTAGG
CGCCAACCGGCTCCGTTCTTTGGTGGCCCCTTCGCGCCACCTTCTACTCCTCCCCTAGTCAGGAAGTTCC
CCCCCGCCCCGCAGCTCGCGTCGTGCAGGACGTGACAAATGGAAGTAGCACGTCTCACTAGTCTCGTGCA
GATGGACAGCACCGCTGAGCAATGGAAGCGGGTAGGCCTTTGGGGCAGCGGCCAATAGCAGCTTTGCTCC
TTCGCTTTCTGGGCTCAGAGGCTGGGAAGGGGTGGGTCCGGGGGCGGGCTCAGGGGCGGGCTCAGGG
